>Addgene plasmid #18926 | pCAGGS-GCaMP2 | addgene partial sequence | sequence record 24758 | 18926 sequence with pCAGGS5 5'-ggttcggcttctggcgtgtgacc-3'
GGCTNCNTGCTACATGTTCATGCCTTCTTCTTTTTCCTACAGCTCCTGGGCAACGTGCTGGTTATTGTGC
TGTCTCATCATTTTGGCAAAGAATTCGGTACCGCGGGCCCGGCGCGCCAGCTGGATATCTCCGGACCCGG
GCTAGCGCAATTGCGGCCGCCACCATGCGGGGTTCTCATCATCATCATCATCATGGTATGGCTAGCATGA
CTGGTGGACAGCAAATGGGTCGGGATCTGTACGACGATGACGATAAGGATCTCGCCACCATGGTCGACTC
ATCACGTCGTAAGTGGAATAAGACAGGTCACGCAGTCAGAGCTATAGGTCGGCTGAGCTCACTCGAGAAC
GTCTATATCATGGCCGACAAGCAGAAGAACGGCATCAAGGCGAACTTCAAGATCCGCCACAACATCGAGG
ACGGCGGCGTGCAGCTCGCCTACCACTACCAGCAGAACACCCCCATCGGCGACGGCCCCGTGCTGCTGCC
CGACAACCACTACCTGAGCACCCAGTCCAAACTTTCGAAAGACCCCAACGAGAAGCGCGATCACATGGTC
CTGCTGGAGTTCGTGACCGCCGCCGGGATCACTCTCGGCATGGACGAGCTGTACAAGGGCGGTACCGGAG
GGAGCATGGTGAGCAAGGGCGAGGAGCTGTTCACCGGGGTGGTGCCCATCCTGGTCGAGCTGGACGGCGA
CGTAAACGGCCACAAGTTCAGCGTGTCCGGCGAGGGTGANGGCGATGCCACCT
