[The description below was written by a language model from this plasmid's Addgene catalogue record.]
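Description:
pCAGGS-GCaMP2 is a mammalian expression plasmid that carries the genetically encoded calcium indicator GCaMP2 in the pCAGGS backbone. The backbone is recorded as about 5.9 kb without insert. The plasmid is maintained at high copy in E. coli under ampicillin selection. No feature table accompanies the record, so the promoter, origin of replication and polyadenylation signal are not explicitly listed. pCAGGS vectors are generally known for driving expression from the strong, broadly active CAG promoter, a hybrid of the CMV enhancer and the chicken β-actin promoter, which would be the expected driver here. No mammalian selection marker is recorded.

The insert is a synthetic open reading frame of roughly 1.36 kb, cloned between NotI and AgeI sites that both remain intact, so the cassette can be excised or exchanged. It carries an N-terminal His tag. GCaMP-type sensors consist of a circularly permuted GFP flanked by the M13 calmodulin-binding peptide and calmodulin. Calcium binding causes calmodulin to engage M13, which changes the chromophore environment and increases green fluorescence, so intracellular calcium transients can be read out optically.

The associated publication concerns the characterization and subcellular targeting of GCaMP-type indicators. This suggests the plasmid is used to express GCaMP2 in mammalian cells, such as neurons, for imaging activity-related calcium signals and for benchmarking indicator performance. The record does not mention any targeting sequence on this version of the sensor.
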