Addgene plasmid #18926: pCAGGS-GCaMP2
Depositing lab: Karel Svoboda. Publication: Characterization and subcellular targeting of GCaMP-type genetically-encoded calcium indicators. Mao T, O'Connor DH, Scheuss V, Nakai J, Svoboda K. PLoS ONE. 2008 . 3(3):e1796. 10.1371/journal.pone.0001796 PubMed 18350138.
Backbone
  Vector backbone: pCAGGS
  Backbone size w/o insert (bp): 5900
  Vector type: Mammalian Expression
Growth in bacteria
  Bacterial resistance: Ampicillin, 100 μg/mL
  Growth temperature: 37°C
  Growth strain: DH5alpha
  Growth instructions: DH5
  Copy number: High Copy
Gene/Insert
  Gene/Insert name: GCaMP2
  Species: synthetic construct
  Insert size (bp): 1356
  GenBank ID: DQ381402
  Tag / fusion protein: His (N terminal on insert)
  Cloning method: Restriction Enzyme; 5′ cloning site NoTI (not destroyed); 3′ cloning site AgeI (not destroyed)
  Sequencing primers: 5′ ggttcggcttctggcgtgtgacc; 3′ TCC TTA AAC CTG TCT TGT AA
Terms and licenses: Academic/Nonprofit Terms; Industry Terms: Not Available to Industry
How to cite: pCAGGS-GCaMP2 was a gift from Karel Svoboda (Addgene plasmid # 18926 ; http://n2t.net/addgene:18926 ; RRID:Addgene_18926)
